>Addgene plasmid #136961 | pGGA_RT_pLexA | addgene full sequence | sequence record 269088 | Addgene NGS Result
GACGAAAGGGCCTCGTGATACGCCTATTTTTATAGGTTAATGTCATGATAATAATGGTTTCTTAGACGTC
AGGTGGCACTTTTCGGGGAAATGTGCGCGGAACCCCTATTTGTTTATTTTTCTAAATACATTCAAATATG
TATCCGCTCATGAGACAATAACCCTGATAAATGCTTCAATAATATTGAAAAAGGAAGAGTATGAGTATTC
AACATTTCCGTGTCGCCCTTATTCCCTTTTTTGCGGCATTTTGCCTTCCTGTTTTTGCTCACCCAGAAAC
GCTGGTGAAAGTAAAAGATGCTGAAGATCAGTTGGGTGCACGAGTGGGTTACATCGAACTGGATCTCAAC
AGCGGTAAGATCCTTGAGAGTTTTCGCCCCGAAGAACGTTTTCCAATGATGAGCACTTTTAAAGTTCTGC
TATGTGGCGCGGTATTATCCCGTATTGACGCCGGGCAAGAGCAACTCGGTCGCCGCATACACTATTCTCA
GAATGACTTGGTTGAGTACTCACCAGTCACAGAAAAGCATCTTACGGATGGCATGACAGTAAGAGAATTA
TGCAGTGCTGCCATAACCATGAGTGATAACACTGCGGCCAACTTACTTCTGACAACGATCGGAGGACCGA
AGGAGCTAACCGCTTTTTTGCACAACATGGGGGATCATGTAACTCGCCTTGATCGTTGGGAACCGGAGCT
GAATGAAGCCATACCAAACGACGAGCGTGACACCACGATGCCTGTAGCAATGGCAACAACGTTGCGCAAA
CTATTAACTGGCGAACTACTTACTCTAGCTTCCCGGCAACAATTAATAGACTGGATGGAGGCGGATAAAG
TTGCAGGACCACTTCTGCGCTCGGCCCTTCCGGCTGGCTGGTTTATTGCTGATAAATCTGGAGCCGGTGA
GCGTGGCTCTCGAGGTATCATTGCAGCACTGGGGCCAGATGGTAAGCCCTCCCGTATCGTAGTTATCTAC
ACGACGGGGAGTCAGGCAACTATGGATGAACGAAATAGACAGATCGCTGAGATAGGTGCCTCACTGATTA
AGCATTGGTAACTGTCAGACCAAGTTTACTCATATATACTTTAGATTGATTTAAAACTTCATTTTTAATT
TAAAAGGATCTAGGTGAAGATCCTTTTTGATAATCTCATGACCAAAATCCCTTAACGTGAGTTTTCGTTC
CACTGAGCGTCAGACCCCGTAGAAAAGATCAAAGGATCTTCTTGAGATCCTTTTTTTCTGCGCGTAATCT
GCTGCTTGCAAACAAAAAAACCACCGCTACCAGCGGTGGTTTGTTTGCCGGATCAAGAGCTACCAACTCT
TTTTCCGAAGGTAACTGGCTTCAGCAGAGCGCAGATACCAAATACTGTTCTTCTAGTGTAGCCGTAGTTA
GGCCACCACTTCAAGAACTCTGTAGCACCGCCTACATACCTCGCTCTGCTAATCCTGTTACCAGTGGCTG
CTGCCAGTGGCGATAAGTCGTGTCTTACCGGGTTGGACTCAAGACGATAGTTACCGGATAAGGCGCAGCG
GTCGGGCTGAACGGGGGGTTCGTGCACACAGCCCAGCTTGGAGCGAACGACCTACACCGAACTGAGATAC
CTACAGCGTGAGCTATGAGAAAGCGCCACGCTTCCCGAAGGGAGAAAGGCGGACAGGTATCCGGTAAGCG
GCAGGGTCGGAACAGGAGAGCGCACGAGGGAGCTTCCAGGGGGAAACGCCTGGTATCTTTATAGTCCTGT
CGGGTTTCGCCACCTCTGACTTGAGCGTCGATTTTTGTGATGCTCGTCAGGGGGGCGGAGCCTATGGAAA
AACGCCAGCAACGCGGCCTTTTTACGGTTCCTGGCCTTTTGCTGGCCTTTTGCTCACATGTTCTTTCCTG
CGTTATCCCCTGATTCTGTGGATAACCGTATTACCGCCTTTGAGTGAGCTGATACCGCTCGCCGCAGCCG
AACGACCGAGCGCAGCGAGTCAGTGAGCGAGGAAGCGGAAGAGCGCCCAATACGCAAACCGCCTCTCCCC
GCGCGTTGGCCGATTCATTAATGCAGCTGGCACGACAGGTTTCCCGACTGGAAAGCGGGCAGTGAGCGCA
ACGCAATTAATGTGAGTTAGCTCACTCATTAGGCACCCCAGGCTTTACACTTTATGCTTCCGGCTCGTAT
GTTGTGTGGAATTGTGAGCGGATAACAATTTCACACGAGCTATTTAGGTGACACTATAGAAGTGAAGCTT
GGTCTCAACCTAGCTTGGGCTGCAGGTCGAGGCTAAAAAACTAATCGCATTATCATCCCCTCGACGTACT
GTACATATAACCACTGGTTTTATATACAGCAGTACTGTACATATAACCACTGGTTTTATATACAGCAGTC
GACGTACTGTACATATAACCACTGGTTTTATATACAGCAGTACTGTACATATAACCACTGGTTTTATATA
CAGCAGTCGAGGTAAGATTAGATATGGATATGTATATGGATATGTATATGGTGGTAATGCCATGTAATAT
GCTCGACTCTAGGATCTTCGCAAGACCCTTCCTCTATATAAGGAAGTTCATTTCATTTGGAGAGGACACG
CTGAAGCTAGTCAACATGAGACCGAATTCTCGCCCTATAGTGAGTCGTATTACCTGGCCGTCGTTTTACA
ACGTCGTGACTGGGAAAACCCTGGCGTTACCCAACTTAATCGCCTTGCAGCACATCCCCCTTTCGCCAGC
TGGCGTAATAGCGAAGAGGCCCGCACCGATCGCCCTTCCCAACAGTTGCGCAGCCTGAATGGCGAATGGC
GCCTGATGCGGTATTTTCTCCTTACGCATCTGTGCGGTATTTCACACCGCATATGGTGCACTCTCAGTAC
AATCTGCTCTGATGCCGCATAGTTAAGCCAGCCCCGACACCCGCCAACACCCGCTGACGCGCCCTGACGG
GCTTGTCTGCTCCCGGCATCCGCTTACAGACAAGCTGTGACCGTCTCCGGGAGCTGCATGTGTCAGAGGT
TTTCACCGTCATCACCGAAACGCGCGA
Features (pLannotate 1.2.2; 15 found; start..end, strand, type, name):
     96..200     +  promoter       AmpR promoter: bla
    201..1061    +  CDS            AmpR: β-lactamase; bla; confers resistance to ampicillin, carbenicillin, and related antibiotics
   1232..1820    +  rep_origin     ori: high-copy-number ColE1/pMB1/pBR322/pUC origin of replication
   2003..2095    +  CDS            lacI (fragment): lac repressor; lacI; The lac repressor binds to the lac operator to inhibit transcription in E. coli. This inhibition can be relieved by adding lactose or isopropyl-β-D-thiogalactopyranoside (IPTG).
   2108..2129    +  protein_bind   CAP binding site: CAP binding activates transcription in the presence of cAMP. E. coli catabolite activator protein
   2144..2174    +  promoter       lac promoter: promoter for the E. coli lac operon
   2182..2198    +  protein_bind   lac operator: The lac repressor binds to the lac operator to inhibit transcription in E. coli. This inhibition can be relieved by adding lactose or isopropyl-β-D-thiogalactopyranoside (IPTG). lac repressor encoded by lacI
   2212..2230    +  promoter       SP6 promoter: promoter for bacteriophage SP6 RNA polymerase
   2270..2298    -  promoter       GAL1 promoter (fragment): S. cerevisiae GAL1; inducible promoter, regulated by Gal4
   2462..2521    -  promoter       GAL10 promoter (fragment): S. cerevisiae GAL10; inducible promoter, regulated by Gal4
   2540..2586    +  promoter       minimal CaMV 35S promoter: minimal 35S promoter from cauliflower mosaic virus
   2624..2642    -  promoter       T7 promoter: promoter for bacteriophage T7 RNA polymerase
   2644..2796    +  CDS            lacZα (fragment): LacZα fragment of β-galactosidase; lacZ fragment
   2802..2901    -  misc_feature   bom (fragment): basis of mobility region from pBR322
   3003..1       -  CDS            rop (fragment) (across the origin): Rop protein, which maintains plasmids at low copy number; rop
