[The description below was written by a language model from this plasmid's Addgene catalogue record and pLannotate feature annotations shown in this document.]
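Description:
pGGA_RT_pLexA is a small (about 3 kb) pUC19-derived entry plasmid that supplies a promoter module for the GreenGate system and comparable Golden Gate-based plant cloning schemes. It is maintained in E. coli at high copy number through the ColE1/pUC origin and is selected with ampicillin via the bla β-lactamase gene and its native promoter. Although catalogued as a bacterial expression vector, it functions as a parts donor rather than an expression construct. The annotated backbone remnants (lac promoter and operator, CAP site, fragments of lacI and lacZα, partial bom and rop sequences) are pUC-type leftovers. SP6 and T7 promoters flank the insert region.

The insert is the synthetic pLexA promoter, which responds to the XVE chimeric activator and therefore places downstream genes under β-estradiol control. In the feature table, the insert region lies between the SP6 and T7 promoters and ends in a minimal CaMV 35S promoter, which provides the core transcription start. The upstream portion is not annotated as LexA operator sequence. Instead, the automated annotation reports only short reverse-strand matches to yeast GAL1 and GAL10 promoter fragments, which are probably partial similarity hits rather than functional yeast elements. The LexA binding sites implied by the insert name are thus not explicitly resolved in the table, and neither the cloning sites nor the type IIS sites and overhangs are recorded.

The module does not encode XVE itself, so the activator must come from a separate expression unit. The depositor notes that the module is convenient for assembling two transcription units on one T-DNA, for example an XVE driver alongside a pLexA-controlled gene of interest, for estradiol-inducible expression in plants.
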