Addgene plasmid #136961: pGGA_RT_pLexA
Purpose: Goldengate/Greengate module for generation of beta-estradiole inducible genes.
Depositing lab: Klaus Theres. Depositing organization: Max Planck Institute for Plant Breeding Research.
Backbone
  Vector backbone: pUC19
  Vector type: Bacterial Expression
Growth in bacteria
  Bacterial resistance: Ampicillin, 100 μg/mL
  Growth temperature: 37°C
  Growth strain: DH5alpha
  Copy number: High Copy
Gene/Insert
  Gene/Insert name: pLexA
  Species: Synthetic
  Cloning method: Restriction Enzyme; 5′ cloning site unknown (unknown if destroyed); 3′ cloning site unknown (unknown if destroyed)
Terms and licenses: Academic/Nonprofit Terms; Industry Terms: Not Available to Industry
Depositor comments: For use in the Greengate system (DOI: 10.1371/journal.pone.0083043, Addgene: Kit # 1000000036) or similar Goldengate-based systems. This plasmid carries a Greengate promoter module with the XVE receiving pLexA promoter for beta-Estradiole induction; very handy for two constructs on one T-DNA; see DOI: 10.1371/journal.pone.0083043.
How to cite: pGGA_RT_pLexA was a gift from Klaus Theres (Addgene plasmid # 136961 ; http://n2t.net/addgene:136961 ; RRID:Addgene_136961)
